Addgene plasmid #125182: pcDNA-mTRAF3ip3∆TM-CFP
Purpose: Expresses mouse TRAF3IP3 ∆TM in mammalian cells
Depositing lab: Shao-Cong Sun. Depositing organization: University of Texas MD Anderson Cancer Center.
Backbone
  Vector backbone: pcDNA-CFP
  Vector type: Mammalian Expression
Growth in bacteria
  Bacterial resistance: Ampicillin, 100 μg/mL
  Growth temperature: 37°C
  Growth strain: DH5alpha
  Copy number: High Copy
Gene/Insert
  Gene/Insert name: TRAF3ip3
  Species: M. musculus (mouse)
  Mutation: K87R and S359P- See depositor comments below
  Entrez Gene: Traf3ip3 (a.k.a. 6030423D04Rik, AI115021, T3jam)
  Promoter: CMV
  Tag / fusion protein: CFP (C terminal on backbone)
  Cloning method: Restriction Enzyme; 5′ cloning site EcoRI (not destroyed); 3′ cloning site XhoI/SalI (destroyed during cloning)
  Sequencing primers: 5′ CMV-F
Terms and licenses: Academic/Nonprofit Terms; Industry Terms: Not Available to Industry
Depositor comments: Depositor confirms these mutations from NCBI reference NP_694777.3. do not affect function.
How to cite: pcDNA-mTRAF3ip3∆TM-CFP was a gift from Shao-Cong Sun (Addgene plasmid # 125182 ; http://n2t.net/addgene:125182 ; RRID:Addgene_125182)
