[The description below was written by a language model from this plasmid's Addgene catalogue record and pLannotate feature annotations shown in this document.]
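Description:
pcDNA-mTRAF3ip3∆TM-CFP is a mammalian expression plasmid of about 7.6 kb built on a pcDNA-CFP backbone. It is propagated in E. coli from a high-copy ColE1/pUC-type origin with ampicillin selection through the β-lactamase (AmpR) cassette. An f1 origin is also present. For selection in mammalian cells, the backbone carries a neomycin phosphotransferase gene under the SV40 enhancer/early promoter with an SV40 polyadenylation signal, an arrangement that normally allows G418 selection of stable transfectants. The remaining small annotations (a short HIV-1 LTR-like match, ble and lacI fragments, lac promoter/operator elements, a bom fragment) appear to be backbone remnants rather than functional parts of the design.

The payload is a mouse Traf3ip3 (T3jam) coding sequence lacking its transmembrane segment (∆TM), annotated in the feature table as a partial Traf3ip3 CDS. It was cloned between EcoRI and a destroyed XhoI/SalI junction so that it sits upstream of a mammalian codon-optimized cyan fluorescent protein supplied by the backbone, giving a C-terminal CFP fusion. Expression is driven by the CMV immediate-early enhancer and promoter and terminated by the bovine growth hormone poly(A) signal. T7 and SP6 promoters flank the cassette. The insert differs from the NCBI reference protein by K87R and S359P, which the depositor states do not affect function.

TRAF3IP3 is an adapter protein in innate and adaptive immune signalling; for example, it recruits MEK1 to the Golgi during T-cell receptor signalling. The construct's stated purpose is to express the ∆TM form in mammalian cells, where the CFP tag would allow the protein to be visualised. The record does not describe specific experiments.
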