Features (pLannotate 1.2.2; 22 found; start..end, strand, type, name):
     64..443     +  enhancer       CMV enhancer: human cytomegalovirus immediate early enhancer
    444..647     +  promoter       CMV promoter: human cytomegalovirus (CMV) immediate early promoter
    643..676     +  LTR            5' LTR (truncated) (fragment): truncated 5' long terminal repeat (LTR) from HIV-1
    692..710     +  promoter       T7 promoter: promoter for bacteriophage T7 RNA polymerase
    776..2167    +  CDS            Traf3ip3 (fragment): T3JAM_MOUSE - Also known as T3jam. Experimental evidence at protein level: Swiss-Prot protein existence level 1. Adapter protein that plays essential roles in both innate and adaptive immunity. Plays a crucial role in the regulation of thymocyte development (PubMed:26195727). Mechanistically, mediates TCR-stimulated activation through recruiting MAP2K1/MEK1 to the Golgi and, thereby, facilitating the interaction of MAP2K1/MEK1 with its activator BRAF (PubMed:26195727). Plays also an essential role in regulatory T-cell stability and function by recruiting the serine-threonine phosphatase cataly
   2249..2968    +  CDS            CFP: cyan variant of GFP mammalian codon-optimized
   2984..3002    -  promoter       SP6 promoter: promoter for bacteriophage SP6 RNA polymerase
   3028..3252    +  polyA_signal   bGH poly(A) signal: bovine growth hormone polyadenylation signal
   3256..3277    +  promoter       SV40 promoter (fragment): SV40 enhancer and early promoter
   3298..3726    +  rep_origin     f1 ori (sequence partly withheld): f1 bacteriophage origin of replication; arrow indicates direction of (+) strand synthesis
   3740..4069    +  promoter       SV40 promoter: SV40 enhancer and early promoter
   4136..4927    +  CDS            neo: KKA2_KLEPN - Also known as kan, nptII. Experimental evidence at protein level: Swiss-Prot protein existence level 1. Resistance to kanamycin, neomycin, paromomycin, ribostamycin, butirosin and gentamicin B. From Klebsiella pneumoniae.
   4951..5109    +  CDS            ble (fragment): BLE_KLEPN - Experimental evidence at protein level: Swiss-Prot protein existence level 1. Binding protein with a strong affinity to the bleomycin family of antibiotics. Binds to CL990; an antimitotic-antibiotic compound. From Klebsiella pneumoniae.
   5104..5225    +  polyA_signal   SV40 poly(A) signal: SV40 polyadenylation signal
   5298..5314    -  protein_bind   lac operator: The lac repressor binds to the lac operator to inhibit transcription in E. coli. This inhibition can be relieved by adding lactose or isopropyl-β-D-thiogalactopyranoside (IPTG). lac repressor encoded by lacI
   5322..5352    -  promoter       lac promoter: promoter for the E. coli lac operon
   5367..5388    -  protein_bind   CAP binding site: CAP binding activates transcription in the presence of cAMP. E. coli catabolite activator protein
   5401..5493    -  CDS            lacI (fragment): lac repressor; lacI; The lac repressor binds to the lac operator to inhibit transcription in E. coli. This inhibition can be relieved by adding lactose or isopropyl-β-D-thiogalactopyranoside (IPTG).
   5676..6264    -  rep_origin     ori: high-copy-number ColE1/pMB1/pBR322/pUC origin of replication
   6435..7295    -  CDS            AmpR: β-lactamase; bla; confers resistance to ampicillin, carbenicillin, and related antibiotics
   7296..7400    -  promoter       AmpR promoter: bla
   7459..7511    -  misc_feature   bom (fragment): basis of mobility region from pBR322
>Addgene plasmid #125182 | pcDNA-mTRAF3ip3∆TM-CFP | addgene full sequence | sequence record 243310 | Addgene NGS Result
AGAATCTGCTTAGGGTTAGGCGTTTTGCGCTGCTTCGCGATGTACGGGCCAGATATACGCGTTGACATTG
ATTATTGACTAGTTATTAATAGTAATCAATTACGGGGTCATTAGTTCATAGCCCATATATGGAGTTCCGC
GTTACATAACTTACGGTAAATGGCCCGCCTGGCTGACCGCCCAACGACCCCCGCCCATTGACGTCAATAA
TGACGTATGTTCCCATAGTAACGCCAATAGGGACTTTCCATTGACGTCAATGGGTGGAGTATTTACGGTA
AACTGCCCACTTGGCAGTACATCAAGTGTATCATATGCCAAGTACGCCCCCTATTGACGTCAATGACGGT
AAATGGCCCGCCTGGCATTATGCCCAGTACATGACCTTATGGGACTTTCCTACTTGGCAGTACATCTACG
TATTAGTCATCGCTATTACCATGGTGATGCGGTTTTGGCAGTACATCAATGGGCGTGGATAGCGGTTTGA
CTCACGGGGATTTCCAAGTCTCCACCCCATTGACGTCAATGGGAGTTTGTTTTGGCACCAAAATCAACGG
GACTTTCCAAAATGTCGTAACAACTCCGCCCCATTGACGCAAATGGGCGGTAGGCGTGTACGGTGGGAGG
TCTATATAAGCAGAGCTCTCTGGCTAACTAGAGAACCCACTGCTTACTGGCTTATCGAAATTAATACGAC
TCACTATAGGGAGACCCAAGCTTGGTACCGAGCTCGGATCCACTAGTAACGGCCGCCAGTGTGCTGGAAT
TCACCATGATCAGCTCAGACTCGAGGTCCTCCCCTGGCTTGGCTCGGTGGGCTGAGAGCTATGAGGCCAA
GTGTGAGCGACGTCAGGAGACCCGAGAAAACCGTCGCCGCCGCCGCAATGAGACCACTTGCCGCCAGCCG
GGGAAGGTGCTGAGGACCCAACACAAGGAACGGCTTCAGGGAGCTCGGCAGCTACAGTTCCTCAAAAGGA
GAAACCTGGAAGAAGAGAAGAAAGGCCAAGCCAGGGAACAAGGGCCCTCCAGCAGGACAGATGGAGGAAC
AGGCCAAGTGTCTATCCTCAAGGAGTCCTTGCCTGGTGCCAACAAGGCCTCTTTCCCTGGACAGCAGGAA
ACAGGGATAAGCTCTGAGGTTTTCCCGGCCTTACATCATTCCTCCTCAGGCATCCAGAGGGATCTGGGTG
GCCACCATGCCTCCCATGGGAGAGCCTTTCCACCACAGGACTCTGACATCAAGAAGCCACACAGACAGCA
CCGGGGCACTCAGACAAAGGCAGAAGAGGCATTGCCAACAATAAAGAATGATGCCAGTCAGCAAACCAAA
TGTGGAGTTGCTGTCCTAGACAAGGACATCATTCAACTCTCGGAATACCTCAAAGAAGCCTTACATAGGG
AGCTGATCCTAAAAAAGAAAATGGTGATTCTCCAGGACCTCCTGCCTGCCCTGATCCGGGCCTCTGACAG
CTCCTGGAAGGGACAGCTTAATGAAGACAAGCTGAAGGGCAAACTAAGATCCCTAGAAAACCAGCTCTAC
ACCTGCCTGCAGAAACACTCCCCCTGGGGAATGAAAAAGGTGCTGCTGGAGATGGAAGACCAGAGAAGCA
GCTATGAGCAGAAGGCTAAGGCGTCACTGCAGAAAGTGCTGGAGGAGAAAATGTGTGCAGAGCAGCAGCT
ACAGAGGGCACAGCTGTCCCTGGCTTTGGCAGAGCAGAAGTGTCAGGAGTGGAAGAGTCAGTACGAGGCT
CTGAAGGAGGACTGGAGGACCCTAGGGGACCAGCACAGAGAGCTGGAGAGCCAACTGCATGTGCTTCAGT
CCAAACTACAGGGAGCAGACAGCAGAGACCCACAGATGAGCCAGGCCCTGCAGCTTTTAGAAAATGAGCA
CCAGGAGCTGCAGACCAAACTCGAGAGCCTGCAGGGAGACGGAGAGCAGCAGAGCTCTGAGACCCAGGAC
CTACAAGATCAACTAAAGAAGTCAGAGGAAGAGAAACAGGCCCTGGTGAGCAAAGTACAACAGCTACAGA
GTCTGCTTCAGAATCAATCCTTACAACTTCAAGAACAGGAGAAGCTCTTAAAGAAAGATCAGGGTCTGCC
TGTGTGGAATCCAAAGCTCTCCCTTGATGAAGTGAAGCCTGAGGGCACAAGAAAGGAGAAAGAGGAGGAG
CTCAGAGACCAACTACAAAAGGAGACATTTCAGCTCCAAGTCAAGGAAAAGGAGCTGCAGTGTGGTCAAT
GGGTCGAGATGGTGAGCAAGGGCGAGGAGCTGTTCACCGGGGTGGTGCCCATCCTGGTCGAGCTGGACGG
CGACGTAAACGGCCACAGGTTCAGCGTGTCCGGCGAGGGCGAGGGCGATGCCACCTACGGCAAGCTGACC
CTGAAGTTCATCTGCACCACCGGCAAGCTGCCCGTGCCCTGGCCCACCCTCGTGACCACCCTGACCTGGG
GCGTGCAGTGCTTCAGCCGCTACCCCGACCACATGAAGCAGCACGACTTCTTCAAGTCCGCCATGCCCGA
AGGCTACGTCCAGGAGCGTACCATCTTCTTCAAGGACGACGGCAACTACAAGACCCGCGCCGAGGTGAAG
TTCGAGGGCGACACCCTGGTGAACCGCATCGAGCTGAAGGGCATCGACTTCAAGGAGGACGGCAACATCC
TGGGGCACAAGCTGGAGTACAACTACATCAGCCACAACGTCTATATCACCGCCGACAAGCAGAAGAACGG
CATCAAGGCCCACTTCAAGATCCGCCACAACATCGAGGACGGCAGCGTGCAGCTCGCCGACCACTACCAG
CAGAACACCCCCATCGGCGACGGCCCCGTGCTGCTGCCCGACAACCACTACCTGAGCACCCAGTCCGCCC
TGAGCAAAGACCCCAACGAGAAGCGCGATCACATGGTCCTGCTGGAGTTCGTGACCGCCGCCGGGATCAC
TCTCGGCATGGACGAGCTGTACAAGTAATCTAGAGGGCCCTATTCTATAGTGTCACCTAAATGCTAGAGC
TCGCTGATCAGCCTCGACTGTGCCTTCTAGTTGCCAGCCATCTGTTGTTTGCCCCTCCCCCGTGCCTTCC
TTGACCCTGGAAGGTGCCACTCCCACTGTCCTTTCCTAATAAAATGAGGAAATTGCATCGCATTGTCTGA
GTAGGTGTCATTCTATTCTGGGGGGTGGGGTGGGGCAGGACAGCAAGGGGGAGGATTGGGAAGACAATAG
CAGGCATGCTGGGGATGCGGTGGGCTCTATGGCTTCTGAGGCGGAAAGAACCAGCTGGGGCTCTAGGGGG
TATCCCC
[124 nt withheld, positions 3298-3421]
C
[91 nt withheld, positions 3423-3513]
A
[49 nt withheld, positions 3515-3563]
CCTTTGACGTTGGAGTCCACGTTCTTT
[37 nt withheld, positions 3591-3627]
ACCCTATCTCGGTCTATTCTTTTGATTTATAAGGGATTTTGCCGATTTCGGCCTATTGGTTAAAAAATGA
GCTGATTTAACAAAAATTTAACGCGAATTAATTCTGTGGAATGTGTGTCAGTTAGGGTGTGGAAAGTCCC
CAGGCTCCCCAGCAGGCAGAAGTATGCAAAGCATGCATCTCAATTAGTCAGCAACCAGGTGTGGAAAGTC
CCCAGGCTCCCCAGCAGGCAGAAGTATGCAAAGCATGCATCTCAATTAGTCAGCAACCATAGTCCCGCCC
CTAACTCCGCCCATCCCGCCCCTAACTCCGCCCAGTTCCGCCCATTCTCCGCCCCATGGCTGACTAATTT
TTTTTATTTATGCAGAGGCCGAGGCCGCCTCTGCCTCTGAGCTATTCCAGAAGTAGTGAGGAGGCTTTTT
TGGAGGCCTAGGCTTTTGCAAAAAGCTCCCGGGAGCTTGTATATCCATTTTCGGATCTGATCAAGAGACA
GGATGAGGATCGTTTCGCATGATTGAACAAGATGGATTGCACGCAGGTTCTCCGGCCGCTTGGGTGGAGA
GGCTATTCGGCTATGACTGGGCACAACAGACAATCGGCTGCTCTGATGCCGCCGTGTTCCGGCTGTCAGC
GCAGGGGCGCCCGGTTCTTTTTGTCAAGACCGACCTGTCCGGTGCCCTGAATGAACTGCAGGACGAGGCA
GCGCGGCTATCGTGGCTGGCCACGACGGGCGTTCCTTGCGCAGCTGTGCTCGACGTTGTCACTGAAGCGG
GAAGGGACTGGCTGCTATTGGGCGAAGTGCCGGGGCAGGATCTCCTGTCATCTCACCTTGCTCCTGCCGA
GAAAGTATCCATCATGGCTGATGCAATGCGGCGGCTGCATACGCTTGATCCGGCTACCTGCCCATTCGAC
CACCAAGCGAAACATCGCATCGAGCGAGCACGTACTCGGATGGAAGCCGGTCTTGTCGATCAGGATGATC
TGGACGAAGAGCATCAGGGGCTCGCGCCAGCCGAACTGTTCGCCAGGCTCAAGGCGCGCATGCCCGACGG
CGAGGATCTCGTCGTGACCCATGGCGATGCCTGCTTGCCGAATATCATGGTGGAAAATGGCCGCTTTTCT
GGATTCATCGACTGTGGCCGGCTGGGTGTGGCGGACCGCTATCAGGACATAGCGTTGGCTACCCGTGATA
TTGCTGAAGAGCTTGGCGGCGAATGGGCTGACCGCTTCCTCGTGCTTTACGGTATCGCCGCTCCCGATTC
GCAGCGCATCGCCTTCTATCGCCTTCTTGACGAGTTCTTCTGAGCGGGACTCTGGGGTTCGAAATGACCG
ACCAAGCGACGCCCAACCTGCCATCACGAGATTTCGATTCCACCGCCGCCTTCTATGAAAGGTTGGGCTT
CGGAATCGTTTTCCGGGACGCCGGCTGGATGATCCTCCAGCGCGGGGATCTCATGCTGGAGTTCTTCGCC
CACCCCAACTTGTTTATTGCAGCTTATAATGGTTACAAATAAAGCAATAGCATCACAAATTTCACAAATA
AAGCATTTTTTTCACTGCATTCTAGTTGTGGTTTGTCCAAACTCATCAATGTATCTTATCATGTCTGTAT
ACCGTCGACCTCTAGCTAGAGCTTGGCGTAATCATGGTCATAGCTGTTTCCTGTGTGAAATTGTTATCCG
CTCACAATTCCACACAACATACGAGCCGGAAGCATAAAGTGTAAAGCCTGGGGTGCCTAATGAGTGAGCT
AACTCACATTAATTGCGTTGCGCTCACTGCCCGCTTTCCAGTCGGGAAACCTGTCGTGCCAGCTGCATTA
ATGAATCGGCCAACGCGCGGGGAGAGGCGGTTTGCGTATTGGGCGCTCTTCCGCTTCCTCGCTCACTGAC
TCGCTGCGCTCGGTCGTTCGGCTGCGGCGAGCGGTATCAGCTCACTCAAAGGCGGTAATACGGTTATCCA
CAGAATCAGGGGATAACGCAGGAAAGAACATGTGAGCAAAAGGCCAGCAAAAGGCCAGGAACCGTAAAAA
GGCCGCGTTGCTGGCGTTTTTCCATAGGCTCCGCCCCCCTGACGAGCATCACAAAAATCGACGCTCAAGT
CAGAGGTGGCGAAACCCGACAGGACTATAAAGATACCAGGCGTTTCCCCCTGGAAGCTCCCTCGTGCGCT
CTCCTGTTCCGACCCTGCCGCTTACCGGATACCTGTCCGCCTTTCTCCCTTCGGGAAGCGTGGCGCTTTC
TCATAGCTCACGCTGTAGGTATCTCAGTTCGGTGTAGGTCGTTCGCTCCAAGCTGGGCTGTGTGCACGAA
CCCCCCGTTCAGCCCGACCGCTGCGCCTTATCCGGTAACTATCGTCTTGAGTCCAACCCGGTAAGACACG
ACTTATCGCCACTGGCAGCAGCCACTGGTAACAGGATTAGCAGAGCGAGGTATGTAGGCGGTGCTACAGA
GTTCTTGAAGTGGTGGCCTAACTACGGCTACACTAGAAGAACAGTATTTGGTATCTGCGCTCTGCTGAAG
CCAGTTACCTTCGGAAAAAGAGTTGGTAGCTCTTGATCCGGCAAACAAACCACCGCTGGTAGCGGTGGTT
TTTTTGTTTGCAAGCAGCAGATTACGCGCAGAAAAAAAGGATCTCAAGAAGATCCTTTGATCTTTTCTAC
GGGGTCTGACGCTCAGTGGAACGAAAACTCACGTTAAGGGATTTTGGTCATGAGATTATCAAAAAGGATC
TTCACCTAGATCCTTTTAAATTAAAAATGAAGTTTTAAATCAATCTAAAGTATATATGAGTAAACTTGGT
CTGACAGTTACCAATGCTTAATCAGTGAGGCACCTATCTCAGCGATCTGTCTATTTCGTTCATCCATAGT
TGCCTGACTCCCCGTCGTGTAGATAACTACGATACGGGAGGGCTTACCATCTGGCCCCAGTGCTGCAATG
ATACCGCGAGACCCACGCTCACCGGCTCCAGATTTATCAGCAATAAACCAGCCAGCCGGAAGGGCCGAGC
GCAGAAGTGGTCCTGCAACTTTATCCGCCTCCATCCAGTCTATTAATTGTTGCCGGGAAGCTAGAGTAAG
TAGTTCGCCAGTTAATAGTTTGCGCAACGTTGTTGCCATTGCTACAGGCATCGTGGTGTCACGCTCGTCG
TTTGGTATGGCTTCATTCAGCTCCGGTTCCCAACGATCAAGGCGAGTTACATGATCCCCCATGTTGTGCA
AAAAAGCGGTTAGCTCCTTCGGTCCTCCGATCGTTGTCAGAAGTAAGTTGGCCGCAGTGTTATCACTCAT
GGTTATGGCAGCACTGCATAATTCTCTTACTGTCATGCCATCCGTAAGATGCTTTTCTGTGACTGGTGAG
TACTCAACCAAGTCATTCTGAGAATAGTGTATGCGGCGACCGAGTTGCTCTTGCCCGGCGTCAATACGGG
ATAATACCGCGCCACATAGCAGAACTTTAAAAGTGCTCATCATTGGAAAACGTTCTTCGGGGCGAAAACT
CTCAAGGATCTTACCGCTGTTGAGATCCAGTTCGATGTAACCCACTCGTGCACCCAACTGATCTTCAGCA
TCTTTTACTTTCACCAGCGTTTCTGGGTGAGCAAAAACAGGAAGGCAAAATGCCGCAAAAAAGGGAATAA
GGGCGACACGGAAATGTTGAATACTCATACTCTTCCTTTTTCAATATTATTGAAGCATTTATCAGGGTTA
TTGTCTCATGAGCGGATACATATTTGAATGTATTTAGAAAAATAAACAAATAGGGGTTCCGCGCACATTT
CCCCGAAAAGTGCCACCTGACGTCGACGGATCGGGAGATCTCCCGATCCCCTATGGTGCACTCTCAGTAC
AATCTGCTCTGATGCCGCATAGTTAAGCCAGTATCTGCTCCCTGCTTGTGTGTTGGAGGTCGCTGAGTAG
TGCGCGAGCAAAATTTAAGCTACAACAAGGCAAGGCTTGACCGACAATTGCATGA
